>Addgene plasmid #146682 | pT7-EGFP-C1-HsPatL1_70-770del399-516_J | depositor full sequence | sequence record 289128 | Full Sequence
TAGTTATTAATAGTAATCAATTACGGGGTCATTAGTTCATAGCCCATATATGGAGTTCCGCGTTACATAA
CTTACGGTAAATGGCCCGCCTGGCTGACCGCCCAACGACCCCCGCCCATTGACGTCAATAATGACGTATG
TTCCCATAGTAACGCCAATAGGGACTTTCCATTGACGTCAATGGGTGGAGTATTTACGGTAAACTGCCCA
CTTGGCAGTACATCAAGTGTATCATATGCCAAGTACGCCCCCTATTGACGTCAATGACGGTAAATGGCCC
GCCTGGCATTATGCCCAGTACATGACCTTATGGGACTTTCCTACTTGGCAGTACATCTACGTATTAGTCA
TCGCTATTACCATGGTGATGCGGTTTTGGCAGTACATCAATGGGCGTGGATAGCGGTTTGACTCACGGGG
ATTTCCAAGTCTCCACCCCATTGACGTCAATGGGAGTTTGTTTTGGCACCAAAATCAACGGGACTTTCCA
AAATGTCGTAACAACTCCGCCCCATTGACGCAAATGGGCGGTAGGCGTGTACGGTGGGAGGTCTATATAA
GCAGAGCTCTCTGGCTAACTAGAGAACCCACTGCTTACTGGCTTATCGAAATTAATACGACTCACTATAG
GGAGACCCAAGCTCTAGCGCTACCGGTCGCCACCATGGTGAGCAAGGGCGAGGAGCTGTTCACCGGGGTG
GTGCCCATCCTGGTCGAGCTGGACGGCGACGTAAACGGCCACAAGTTCAGCGTGTCCGGCGAGGGCGAGG
GCGATGCCACCTACGGCAAGCTGACCCTGAAGTTCATCTGCACCACCGGCAAGCTGCCCGTGCCCTGGCC
CACCCTCGTGACCACCCTGACCTACGGCGTGCAGTGCTTCAGCCGCTACCCCGACCACATGAAGCAGCAC
GACTTCTTCAAGTCCGCCATGCCCGAAGGCTACGTCCAGGAGCGCACCATCTTCTTCAAGGACGACGGCA
ACTACAAGACCCGCGCCGAGGTGAAGTTCGAGGGCGACACCCTGGTGAACCGCATCGAGCTGAAGGGCAT
CGACTTCAAGGAGGACGGCAACATCCTGGGGCACAAGCTGGAGTACAACTACAACAGCCACAACGTCTAT
ATCATGGCCGACAAGCAGAAGAACGGCATCAAGGTGAACTTCAAGATCCGCCACAACATCGAGGACGGCA
GCGTGCAGCTCGCCGACCACTACCAGCAGAACACCCCCATCGGCGACGGCCCCGTGCTGCTGCCCGACAA
CCACTACCTGAGCACCCAGTCCGCCCTGAGCAAAGACCCCAACGAGAAGCGCGATCACATGGTCCTGCTG
GAGTTCGTGACCGCCGCCGGGATCACTCTCGGCATGGACGAGCTGTACAAGTCCGGACTCAGATCTCGAG
CTAATGGAGAGAGAGATGAAATGGACTTGTTGGGTGACCATGAGGAGAATCTGGCAGAAAGGCTCAGTAA
GATGGTGATTGAAAATGAACTAGAAGATCCAGCTATTATGAGGGCAGTGCAGACCAGGCCAGTTTTACAA
CCCCAACCAGGAAGTCTGAATTCCAGTATCTGGGATGGATCTGAAGTTCTGAGGCGAATCCGAGGACCAC
TGCTTGCTCAGGAAATGCCTACAGTGTCTGTATTAGAATATGCTTTGCCTCAGAGGCCCCCCCAGGGTCC
AGAAGATGATCGGGACCTTTCTGAACGAGCATTACCAAGGCGGTCAACTTCACCTATCATTGGCAGTCCT
CCTGTTAGAGCTGTCCCCATAGGCACCCCACCTAAACAGATGGCTGTACCCAGCTTCACCCAACAGATTC
TGTGTCCGAAGCCTGTCCATGTTCGGCCCCCAATGCCACCTCGTTATCCTGCTCCCTATGGTGAGAGGAT
GTCTCCAAACCAGCTCTGCAGTGTCCCGAACTCTTCCCTCCTGGGTCACCCTTTTCCTCCTAGTGTTCCT
CCTGTTCTCAGCCCCCTCCAGAGAGCACAGCTTCTTGGAGGAGCACAGCTACAGCCTGGACGGATGTCTC
CCAGCCAGTTTGCACGGGTCCCTGGATTTGTTGGTAGTCCACTTGCTGCCATGAATCCCAAGTTGCTACA
AGGGCGAGTTGGGCAGATGCTTCCCCCAGCACCAGGCTTCCGTGCCTTCTTTAGTGCTCCACCCTCCGCT
ACACCACCTCCACAGCAGCACCCTCCTGGCCCAGGACCCCACCTGCAAAACCTAAGATCTCAGGCCCCAA
TGTTTAGACCGGACACAACTCACCTCCATCCACAGCACCGTCGACTCTTGCATCAGAGACAGCAACAGAA
TAGAAGTCAGCATCGGAATCTCAATGGTGCGGGAGATAGAGGAAGTCACCGGAGCAGTCATCAAGATCAT
CTCCGAAAGGATGACAAGAGGAGAAAAACCCTTGTTATAATTGAGAAAACCTACAGCTTACTCCTTGATG
TGGAGGACTATGAAAGACGTTATCTCCTAAGTCTGGAAGAAGAGCGACCTGCCCTAATGGATGACAGAAA
GCACAAAATTTGTAGCATGTATGACAACTTAAGGGGGAAATTGCCTGGACAAGAGAGGCCTAGTGATGAC
CACTTTGTACAGATCATGTGTATCCGAAAAGGGAAGAGAATGGTTGCCCGTATTCTTCCTTTCCTCTCCA
CAGAGCAAGCAGCTGACATTCTCATGACAACAGCCAGGAACCTCCCTTTCCTTATCAAGAAGGATGCACA
AGATGAGGTGCTGCCATGCTTACTGAGTCCCTTCTCTCTCCTTCTCTATCATCTTCCATCAGTGAGTATC
ACCAGCCTTTTGCGACAGCTAATGAACCTACCTCAAAGTGCAGCTACACCAGCACTCTCCAATCCTCACC
TCACTGCTGTGCTCCAGAACAAGTTTGGCCTGTCACTGCTCCTCATCCTCCTGAGCCGTGGTGAAGACCT
ACAGAGTTCAGACCCTGCTACAGAATCAACACAAAATAATCAGTGGACGGAGGTGATGTTCATGGCAACA
CGAGAACTTCTGCGGATTCCCCAAGCAGCCCTGGCCAAGCCAATCTCTATACCTACAAACCTAGTGTCCC
TCTTTTCTCGCTATGTTGACCGGCAGAAACTGAACTTGCTGGAGACAAAACTGCAGCTAGTTCAGGGGAT
ACGATAATCTAGATAACTGATCATAATCAGCCATACCACATTTGTAGAGGTTTTACTTGCTTTAAAAAAC
CTCCCACACCTCCCCCTGAACCTGAAACATAAAATGAATGCAATTGTTGTTGTTAACTTGTTTATTGCAG
CTTATAATGGTTACAAATAAAGCAATAGCATCACAAATTTCACAAATAAAGCATTTTTTTCACTGCATTC
TAGTTGTGGTTTGTCCAAACTCATCAATGTATCTTAACGCGTAAATTGTAAGCGTTAATATTTTGTTAAA
ATTCGCGTTAAATTTTTGTTAAATCAGCTCATTTTTTAACCAATAGGCCGAAATCGGCAAAATCCCTTAT
AAATCAAAAGAATAGACCGAGATAGGGT
[37 nt withheld, positions 3529-3565]
AAAGAACGTGGACTCCAACGTCAAAGG
[49 nt withheld, positions 3593-3641]
T
[91 nt withheld, positions 3643-3733]
G
[124 nt withheld, positions 3735-3858]
CAGGTGGCACTTTTCGGGGAAATGTGCGCGGAACCCCTATTTGTTTATTTTTCTAAATACATTCAAATAT
GTATCCGCTCATGAGACAATAACCCTGATAAATGCTTCAATAATATTGAAAAAGGAAGAGTCCTGAGGCG
GAAAGAACCAGCTGTGGAATGTGTGTCAGTTAGGGTGTGGAAAGTCCCCAGGCTCCCCAGCAGGCAGAAG
TATGCAAAGCATGCATCTCAATTAGTCAGCAACCAGGTGTGGAAAGTCCCCAGGCTCCCCAGCAGGCAGA
AGTATGCAAAGCATGCATCTCAATTAGTCAGCAACCATAGTCCCGCCCCTAACTCCGCCCATCCCGCCCC
TAACTCCGCCCAGTTCCGCCCATTCTCCGCCCCATGGCTGACTAATTTTTTTTATTTATGCAGAGGCCGA
GGCCGCCTCGGCCTCTGAGCTATTCCAGAAGTAGTGAGGAGGCTTTTTTGGAGGCCTAGGCTTTTGCAAA
GATCGATCAAGAGACAGGATGAGGATCGTTTCGCATGATTGAACAAGATGGATTGCACGCAGGTTCTCCG
GCCGCTTGGGTGGAGAGGCTATTCGGCTATGACTGGGCACAACAGACAATCGGCTGCTCTGATGCCGCCG
TGTTCCGGCTGTCAGCGCAGGGGCGCCCGGTTCTTTTTGTCAAGACCGACCTGTCCGGTGCCCTGAATGA
ACTGCAAGACGAGGCAGCGCGGCTATCGTGGCTGGCCACGACGGGCGTTCCTTGCGCAGCTGTGCTCGAC
GTTGTCACTGAAGCGGGAAGGGACTGGCTGCTATTGGGCGAAGTGCCGGGGCAGGATCTCCTGTCATCTC
ACCTTGCTCCTGCCGAGAAAGTATCCATCATGGCTGATGCAATGCGGCGGCTGCATACGCTTGATCCGGC
TACCTGCCCATTCGACCACCAAGCGAAACATCGCATCGAGCGAGCACGTACTCGGATGGAAGCCGGTCTT
GTCGATCAGGATGATCTGGACGAAGAGCATCAGGGGCTCGCGCCAGCCGAACTGTTCGCCAGGCTCAAGG
CGAGCATGCCCGACGGCGAGGATCTCGTCGTGACCCATGGCGATGCCTGCTTGCCGAATATCATGGTGGA
AAATGGCCGCTTTTCTGGATTCATCGACTGTGGCCGGCTGGGTGTGGCGGACCGCTATCAGGACATAGCG
TTGGCTACCCGTGATATTGCTGAAGAGCTTGGCGGCGAATGGGCTGACCGCTTCCTCGTGCTTTACGGTA
TCGCCGCTCCCGATTCGCAGCGCATCGCCTTCTATCGCCTTCTTGACGAGTTCTTCTGAGCGGGACTCTG
GGGTTCGAAATGACCGACCAAGCGACGCCCAACCTGCCATCACGAGATTTCGATTCCACCGCCGCCTTCT
ATGAAAGGTTGGGCTTCGGAATCGTTTTCCGGGACGCCGGCTGGATGATCCTCCAGCGCGGGGATCTCAT
GCTGGAGTTCTTCGCCCACCCTAGGGGGAGGCTAACTGAAACACGGAAGGAGACAATACCGGAAGGAACC
CGCGCTATGACGGCAATAAAAAGACAGAATAAAACGCACGGTGTTGGGTCGTTTGTTCATAAACGCGGGG
TTCGGTCCCAGGGCTGGCACTCTGTCGATACCCCACCGAGACCCCATTGGGGCCAATACGCCCGCGTTTC
TTCCTTTTCCCCACCCCACCCCCCAAGTTCGGGTGAAGGCCCAGGGCTCGCAGCCAACGTCGGGGCGGCA
GGCCCTGCCATAGCCTCAGGTTACTCATATATACTTTAGATTGATTTAAAACTTCATTTTTAATTTAAAA
GGATCTAGGTGAAGATCCTTTTTGATAATCTCATGACCAAAATCCCTTAACGTGAGTTTTCGTTCCACTG
AGCGTCAGACCCCGTAGAAAAGATCAAAGGATCTTCTTGAGATCCTTTTTTTCTGCGCGTAATCTGCTGC
TTGCAAACAAAAAAACCACCGCTACCAGCGGTGGTTTGTTTGCCGGATCAAGAGCTACCAACTCTTTTTC
CGAAGGTAACTGGCTTCAGCAGAGCGCAGATACCAAATACTGTCCTTCTAGTGTAGCCGTAGTTAGGCCA
CCACTTCAAGAACTCTGTAGCACCGCCTACATACCTCGCTCTGCTAATCCTGTTACCAGTGGCTGCTGCC
AGTGGCGATAAGTCGTGTCTTACCGGGTTGGACTCAAGACGATAGTTACCGGATAAGGCGCAGCGGTCGG
GCTGAACGGGGGGTTCGTGCACACAGCCCAGCTTGGAGCGAACGACCTACACCGAACTGAGATACCTACA
GCGTGAGCTATGAGAAAGCGCCACGCTTCCCGAAGGGAGAAAGGCGGACAGGTATCCGGTAAGCGGCAGG
GTCGGAACAGGAGAGCGCACGAGGGAGCTTCCAGGGGGAAACGCCTGGTATCTTTATAGTCCTGTCGGGT
TTCGCCACCTCTGACTTGAGCGTCGATTTTTGTGATGCTCGTCAGGGGGGCGGAGCCTATGGAAAAACGC
CAGCAACGCGGCCTTTTTACGGTTCCTGGCCTTTTGCTGGCCTTTTGCTCACATGTTCTTTCCTGCGTTA
TCCCCTGATTCTGTGGATAACCGTATTACCGCCATGCAT
Features (pLannotate 1.2.2; 17 found; start..end, strand, type, name):
     61..364     +  enhancer       CMV enhancer: human cytomegalovirus immediate early enhancer
    365..568     +  promoter       CMV promoter: human cytomegalovirus (CMV) immediate early promoter
    564..597     +  LTR            5' LTR (truncated) (fragment): truncated 5' long terminal repeat (LTR) from HIV-1
    613..631     +  promoter       T7 promoter: promoter for bacteriophage T7 RNA polymerase
    665..1381    +  CDS            EGFP: EGFP is a basic (constitutively fluorescent) green fluorescent protein published in 1996, derived from Aequorea victoria. It is reported to be a rapidly-maturing weak dimer with moderate acid sensitivity.
   1382..1402    +  misc_feature   MCS (fragment): multiple cloning site
   1403..3154    +  CDS            PATL1 (fragment): PATL1_HUMAN - Experimental evidence at protein level: Swiss-Prot protein existence level 1. (Microbial infection) In case of infection, required for translation and replication of hepatitis C virus (HCV). From Homo sapiens (Human).
   3168..3252    +  CDS            large T antigen (fragment): large T antigen from SV40 (simian virus 40)
   3275..3396    +  polyA_signal   SV40 poly(A) signal: SV40 polyadenylation signal
   3430..3858    -  rep_origin     f1 ori (sequence partly withheld): f1 bacteriophage origin of replication; arrow indicates direction of (+) strand synthesis
   3885..3989    +  promoter       AmpR promoter: bla
   3991..4348    +  promoter       SV40 promoter: SV40 enhancer and early promoter
   4383..5177    +  CDS            NeoR/KanR: aminoglycoside phosphotransferase from Tn5; aph(3')-II (or nptII); confers resistance to neomycin, kanamycin, and G418 (Geneticin®)
   5198..5350    +  CDS            ble (fragment): BLE_KLEPN - Experimental evidence at protein level: Swiss-Prot protein existence level 1. Binding protein with a strong affinity to the bleomycin family of antibiotics. Binds to CL990; an antimitotic-antibiotic compound. From Klebsiella pneumoniae.
   5409..5456    +  polyA_signal   HSV TK poly(A) signal: herpes simplex virus thymidine kinase polyadenylation signal (Cole and Stacy, 1985)
   5547..5563    -  polyA_signal   bGH poly(A) signal (fragment): bovine growth hormone polyadenylation signal
   5785..6373    +  rep_origin     ori: high-copy-number ColE1/pMB1/pBR322/pUC origin of replication
