[The description below was written by a language model from this plasmid's Addgene catalogue record and pLannotate feature annotations shown in this document.]
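Description:
pT7-EGFP-C1-HsPatL1_70-770del399-516_J is a 6,487 nt mammalian expression plasmid that produces a truncated human PATL1 (Pat1b) protein fused to the C-terminus of EGFP. The catalogue lists the backbone as unknown, but the name and feature layout match an EGFP-C1-type vector carrying an added T7 promoter. The CMV immediate early enhancer and promoter drive transcription in mammalian cells. The bacteriophage T7 promoter sits just upstream of the EGFP coding sequence, so the same fusion could also be transcribed by T7 RNA polymerase. EGFP is followed by a short remnant of the multiple cloning site and then the PATL1 fragment, and the transcript ends at an SV40 polyadenylation signal. As the name indicates, the insert covers residues 70–770 with an internal deletion of residues 399–516. According to the depositor, the ORF was derived from the NCBI reference mRNA for PATL1.

A high-copy ColE1/pUC-type origin supports propagation in E. coli, and an f1 origin is also present. A single NeoR/KanR cassette sits behind tandem bacterial (bla) and SV40 early promoters and ends at an HSV TK poly(A) signal. It gives kanamycin resistance in bacteria and allows G418 selection in transfected mammalian cells. The short HIV-1 LTR, SV40 large T antigen, ble and bGH poly(A) annotations are fragmentary matches and probably reflect backbone sequence similarities, not functional elements.

The associated publication studied the role of Pat protein domains in mRNA decapping in metazoa. This construct is therefore likely one of a set of deletion mutants used to examine the localisation and domain function of GFP-tagged PATL1 in human cells. The depositor notes that the supplied sequence may be theoretical, not experimentally verified.
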