Addgene plasmid #146682: pT7-EGFP-C1-HsPatL1_70-770del399-516_J
Purpose: Mammalian Expression of HsPatL1_70-770del399-516
Depositing lab: Elisa Izaurralde. Depositing organization: Max Planck Institute for Developmental Biology. Publication: The C-terminal alpha-alpha superhelix of Pat is required for mRNA decapping in metazoa. Braun JE, Tritschler F, Haas G, Igreja C, Truffault V, Weichenrieder O, Izaurralde E. EMBO J. 2010 Jul 21. 29(14):2368-80. 10.1038/emboj.2010.124 PubMed 20543818.
Backbone
  Vector backbone: Unknown
  Vector type: Mammalian Expression
Growth in bacteria
  Bacterial resistance: Kanamycin, 50 μg/mL
  Growth temperature: 37°C
  Growth strain: DH5alpha
  Copy number: High Copy
Gene/Insert
  Gene/Insert name: HsPatL1_70-770del399-516
  Species: H. sapiens (human)
  Entrez Gene: PATL1 (a.k.a. Pat1b, hPat1b)
  Cloning method: Unknown
Terms and licenses: Academic/Nonprofit Terms; Industry Terms: Not Available to Industry
Depositor comments: ORF extracted from NCBI: NM_152716.2 Plasmids from this collection were made available to the research community and donated after the lab closed. Please note that the sequence provided by the depositing laboratory may be theoretical/predicted or based on Sanger sequencing results. There may be discrepancies between sequencing results obtained by Addgene and the depositor sequence. If an Addgene verified sequence is not available, please contact before placing your order to request that our lab fully sequence the plasmid.
How to cite: pT7-EGFP-C1-HsPatL1_70-770del399-516_J was a gift from Elisa Izaurralde (Addgene plasmid # 146682 ; http://n2t.net/addgene:146682 ; RRID:Addgene_146682)
